>Addgene plasmid #62982 | pMIR-Report-Luc-KLF4-K4S | addgene partial sequence | sequence record 108151 | Luc-F 5'-CAGTCAAGTAACAACCGCGA-3'
AGTCCGAAAGGTCTTACCGGAAAACTCGACGCAAGAAAAATCAGAGAGATCCTCATAAAGGCCAAGAAGG
GCGGAAAGTCCAAATTGCTCGAGTGATGAAAGCTGCGCACTAGTGAGGGAGCTCATGCCACCCGGTTCCT
GCATGCCAGAGGAGCCCAAGCCAAAGAGGGGAAGACGATCGTGGCCCCGGAAAAGGACCGCCACCCACAC
TTGTGATTACGCGGGCTGCGGCAAAACCTACACAAAGAGTTCCCATCTCAAGGCACACCTGCGAACCCAC
ACAGGTGAGAAACCTTACCACTGTGACTGGGACGGCTGTGGATGGAAATTCGCCCGCTCAGATGAACTGA
CCAGGCACTACCGTAAACACACGGGGCACCGCCCGTTCCAGTGCCAAAAATGCGACCGAGCATTTTCCAG
GTCGGACCACCTCGCCTTACACATGAAGAGGCATTTTTAAATCCCAGACAGTGGATATGACCCACACTGC
CAGAAGAGAATTCCTGCAGCCCGGGGGATCCACTAGTTCTAGAGCGGCCGCCACCGCGGTGGAGCTCATA
GGCCGGCATAGACGCGTGCGTGATATCATAGGTTTAAACAGTTAAGCTTAATAAAGGATCTTTTATTTTC
ATTGGATCTGTGTGTTGGTTTTTTGTATGCGGCCGCTAGCTTGGCACTGGCCGTCGTTTTACAACGTCGT
GACTGGGAAAACCCTGGCGTTACCCAACTTAATCGCCTTGCAGCACATCCCCCTTTCGCCAGCTGGCGTA
ATAGCGAAGAGGCCCGCACCGATCGCCCTTCCCAACAGTTGCGCAGCCTGAATGGCGAATGGCGCCTGAT
GCGGTATTTTCTCCTTACGCATCTGTGCGGTATTTCACACCGCATATGGTGCACTCTCAGTACAATCTGC
TCTGATGCCGCATAGTTAAG
