>Addgene plasmid #62982 | pMIR-Report-Luc-KLF4-K4S | addgene partial sequence | sequence record 108152 | M13-F20 5'-TGTAAAACGACGGCCAGT-3'
CAACACACAGATCCAATGAAAATAAAAGATCCTTTATTAAGCTTAACTGTTTAAACCTATGATATCACGC
ACGCGTCTATGCCGGCCTATGAGCTCCACCGCGGTGGCGGCCGCTCTAGAACTAGTGGATCCCCCGGGCT
GCAGGAATTCTCTTCTGGCAGTGTGGGTCATATCCACTGTCTGGGATTTAAAAATGCCTCTTCATGTGTA
AGGCGAGGTGGTCCGACCTGGAAAATGCTCGGTCGCATTTTTGGCACTGGAACGGGCGGTGCCCCGTGTG
TTTACGGTAGTGCCTGGTCAGTTCATCTGAGCGGGCGAATTTCCATCCACAGCCGTCCCAGTCACAGTGG
TAAGGTTTCTCACCTGTGTGGGTTCGCAGGTGTGCCTTGAGATGGGAACTCTTTGTGTAGGTTTTGCCGC
AGCCCGCGTAATCACAAGTGTGGGTGGCGGTCCTTTTCCGGGGCCACGATCGTCTTCCCCTCTTTGGCTT
GGGCTCCTCTGGCATGCAGGAACCGGGTGGCATGAGCTCCCTCACTAGTGCGCAGCTTTCATCACTCGAG
CAATTTGGACTTTCCGCCCTTCTTGGCCTTTATGAGGATCTCTCTGATTTTTCTTGCGTCGAGTTTTCCG
GTAAGACCTTTCGGTACTTCGTCCACAAACACAACTCCTCCGCGCAACTTTTTCGCGGTTGTTACTTGAC
TGGCGACGTAATCCACGATCTCTTTTTCCGTCATCGTCTTTCCGTGCTCCAAAACAACAACGGCGGCGGG
AAGTTCACCGGCGTCATCGTCGGGAAGACCTGCCACGCCCGCGTCGAAGATGTTGGGGTGTTGTAACAAT
ATCGATTCC
