[The description below was written by a language model from this plasmid's Addgene catalogue record.]
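Description:
pMIR-Report-Luc-KLF4-K4S is a mammalian luciferase reporter plasmid built on the commercial pMIR-Report-LUC backbone, a vector designed for testing how sequences placed downstream of a firefly luciferase coding region affect expression of the reporter. It is propagated in E. coli as a high-copy plasmid under ampicillin selection. The record gives a backbone of 6470 bp and a total size of 6898 bp, but no feature table is provided, so the origin of replication, polyadenylation signal and any additional markers are not documented here.

The payload is a partial human KLF4 sequence, recorded as a 428 bp insert corresponding to positions 1406–1781 of the referenced KLF4 cDNA entry. These coordinates span slightly less than the stated insert size, and the record does not explain the difference. The fragment was cloned into a single SacI site that is retained on both sides. Because the same enzyme was used at both ends, the cloning was not inherently directional, and the record does not explicitly state the insert's orientation. Firefly luciferase lies upstream of the insert and is driven by the CMV promoter, so transfected mammalian cells produce a luciferase transcript carrying the KLF4 fragment downstream of the reporter. Regulatory elements within that fragment, such as microRNA target sites, can then alter luciferase output.

The stated purpose is a translational reporter for KLF4. The associated study concerns a feedback loop between KLF4 and miR-206 in which translation can be promoted or inhibited depending on cell context. The construct is therefore suited to measuring post-transcriptional control acting through this region of the KLF4 transcript.
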