Addgene plasmid #62982: pMIR-Report-Luc-KLF4-K4S
Purpose: Translational reporter for KLF4
Depositing lab: Michael Ruppert. Depositing organization: West Virginia University and School of Medicine. Publication: A KLF4-miRNA-206 autoregulatory feedback loop can promote or inhibit protein translation depending upon cell context. Lin CC, Liu LZ, Addison JB, Wonderlin WF, Ivanov AV, Ruppert JM. Mol Cell Biol. 2011 Jun;31(12):2513-27. Epub 2011 Apr 25. 10.1128/MCB.01189-10 PubMed 21518959.
Backbone
  Vector backbone: pMIR-Report-LUC
  Backbone manufacturer: Ambion
  Backbone size w/o insert (bp): 6470
  Total vector size (bp): 6898
  Vector type: Luciferase
Growth in bacteria
  Bacterial resistance: Ampicillin, 100 μg/mL
  Growth temperature: 37°C
  Growth strain: XL1 Blue
  Copy number: High Copy
Gene/Insert
  Gene/Insert name: KLF4 partial sequence
  Species: H. sapiens (human)
  Insert size (bp): 428
  Mutation: Fragment 1406-1781 of KLF4
  GenBank ID: AF105036
  Entrez Gene: KLF4 (a.k.a. EZF, GKLF)
  Promoter: CMV
  Tag / fusion protein: firefly luciferase (N terminal on backbone)
  Cloning method: Restriction Enzyme; 5′ cloning site SacI (not destroyed); 3′ cloning site SacI (not destroyed)
  Sequencing primers: 5′ Luc-F; 3′ M13pUC-Fwd
Terms and licenses: Academic/Nonprofit Terms; Industry Terms: Not Available to Industry
How to cite: pMIR-Report-Luc-KLF4-K4S was a gift from Michael Ruppert (Addgene plasmid # 62982 ; http://n2t.net/addgene:62982 ; RRID:Addgene_62982)
